>Addgene plasmid #39003 | GIPC2 | depositor partial sequence | sequence record 49061 | GIPC2 sequence 376 bps
ATGCACCATCATCATCATCATTCTTCTGGTGTAGATCTGGGTACCGAGAACCTGTACTTCCAATCCATGA
AAGGAATCGAAAAAGAAGTGAATGTGTATAAATCTGAGGATTCACTTGGTCTCACCATTACAGATAATGG
TGTTGGCTATGCTTTTATAAAGAGAATTAAAGATGGTGGTGTTATTGACTCAGTTAAAACAATCTGTGTT
GGGGATCATATTGAATCCATAAATGGAGAAAATATTGTTGGGTGGCGTCACTATGATGTTGCTAAGAAGT
TAAAGGAATTAAAAAAGGAGGAACTCTTTACTATGAAGTTAATAGAACCTAAGAAGAGTTCTGAAGCTTG
ACAGTAAAGGTGGATACGGATCCGAA
