>Addgene plasmid #39003 | GIPC2 | addgene partial sequence | sequence record 52917 | T7 5'-TAATACGACTCACTATAGGG-3'
GCACCATCATCATCATCATTCTTCTGGTGTAGATCTGGGTACCGAGAACCTGTACTTCCAATCCATGAAA
GGAATCGAAAAAGAAGTGAATGTGTATAAATCTGAGGATTCACTTGGTCTCACCATTACAGATAATGGTG
TTGGCTATGCTTTTATAAAGAGAATTAAAGATGGTGGTGTTATTGACTCAGTTAAAACAATCTGTGTTGG
GGATCATATTGAATCCATAAATGGAGAAAATATTGTTGGGTGGCGTCACTATGATGTTGCTAAGAAGTTA
AAGGAATTAAAAAAGGAGGAACTCTTTACTATGAAGTTAATAGAACCTAAGAAGAGTTCTGAAGCTTGAC
AGTAAAGGTGGATACGGATCCGAATTCGAGCTCCGTCGACAAGCTTGCGGCCGCACTCGAGCACCACCAC
CACCACCACTGAGATCCGGCTGCTAACAAAGCCCGAAAGGAAGCTGAGTTGGCTGCTGCCACCGCTGAGC
AATAACTAGCATAACCCCTTGGGGCCTCTAAACGGGTCTTGAGGGGTTTTTTGCTGAAAGGAGGAACTAT
ATCCGGATTGGCGAATGGG
[124 nt withheld, positions 580-703]
C
[68 nt withheld, positions 705-772]
CACCTCGACCCCCAAAAAACTTGATTAAGGGTGATGGTTCACGTTAGTGGGGC
