[The description below was written by a language model from this plasmid's Addgene catalogue record.]
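Description:
GIPC2 is a bacterial expression plasmid built on the pNIC28-Bsa4 backbone from the SGC, a vector designed for ligation-independent cloning of protein fragments intended for recombinant production in E. coli. It is maintained as a low-copy plasmid under kanamycin selection. No feature table accompanies the record, so the origin of replication and the promoter are not explicitly stated. The listed sequencing primers (T7 forward and T7 terminator reverse) indicate that the insert lies between T7 promoter and terminator sequences, consistent with a T7-driven expression system that would need a host supplying T7 RNA polymerase for protein production. The recorded growth strain, Mach1, is a cloning and propagation strain.

The insert is a 376 bp fragment of human GIPC2 (also known as SEMCAP-2), a PDZ domain-containing protein. The record cautions that the insert may not be the full open reading frame, and its small size, together with the alternative name "PDZ domain protein GIPC2" and the link to a deposited PDB structure, suggests that it encodes a domain-sized portion of the protein, although the exact boundaries are not stated. The fragment is fused at its N terminus to a histidine tag followed by a TEV protease recognition site. This allows the protein to be captured by immobilised metal affinity chromatography, after which the tag can be cleaved off to leave near-native protein.

The stated purpose is bacterial expression for structure determination, so the construct is suited to producing purified GIPC2 fragment for crystallography or for related biophysical and binding studies.
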