Addgene plasmid #39003: GIPC2
Purpose: Bacterial expression for structure determination; may not be full ORF
Depositing lab: Nicola Burgess-Brown. Depositing organization: University of Oxford.
Backbone
  Vector backbone: pNIC28-Bsa4
  Backbone manufacturer: SGC
  Vector type: Bacterial Expression
Growth in bacteria
  Bacterial resistance: Kanamycin, 50 μg/mL
  Growth temperature: 37°C
  Growth strain: Mach1
  Copy number: Low Copy
Gene/Insert
  Gene/Insert name: GIPC2 (alt names: PDZ domain protein GIPC2; PDB:3GGE)
  Species: H. sapiens (human)
  Insert size (bp): 376
  Entrez Gene: GIPC2 (a.k.a. SEMCAP-2, SEMCAP2)
  Tag / fusion protein: His Tev (N terminal on insert)
  Cloning method: Ligation Independent Cloning
  Sequencing primers: 5′ T7; 3′ T7-term
Terms and licenses: Academic/Nonprofit Terms; Industry Terms: Not Available to Industry
How to cite: GIPC2 was a gift from Nicola Burgess-Brown (Addgene plasmid # 39003 ; http://n2t.net/addgene:39003 ; RRID:Addgene_39003)
